Addgene plasmid #76122: MAST1 gRNA (BRDN0001145937)
Purpose: 3rd generation lentiviral gRNA plasmid targeting human MAST1
Depositing lab: John Doench & David Root. Depositing organization: Broad Institute. Publication: Optimized sgRNA design to maximize activity and minimize off-target effects of CRISPR-Cas9. Doench JG, Fusi N, Sullender M, Hegde M, Vaimberg EW, Donovan KF, Smith I, Tothova Z, Wilen C, Orchard R, Virgin HW, Listgarten J, Root DE. Nat Biotechnol. 2016 Jan 18. doi: 10.1038/nbt.3437. PubMed 26780180.
Backbone
  Vector backbone: lentiGuide-Puro
  Backbone manufacturer: Zhang Lab (Addgene plasmid # 52963)
  Vector type: Mammalian Expression, Lentiviral, CRISPR
  Selectable markers: Puromycin
Growth in bacteria
  Bacterial resistance: Ampicillin, 100 μg/mL
  Growth temperature: 37°C
  Growth strain: DH5alpha
  Copy number: High Copy
Gene/Insert
  Gene/Insert name: MAST1 (alt names: MAST1; NM_014975.2)
  gRNA/shRNA sequence: TGGTGCCATAGCCAGATGAA
  Species: H. sapiens (human)
  Promoter: hU6
  Cloning method: Unknown
  Sequencing primers: 5′ U6-F; 3′ pS2-R
Terms and licenses: Academic/Nonprofit Terms; Industry Terms: Not Available to Industry
Depositor comments: The gRNA was designed to target the following Genbank reference sequence(s): NM_014975.2. Note that this plasmid does NOT contain Cas9. It should be used in conjunction with lentiCas9-Blast (Addgene #52962) or otherwise with cell lines already expressing Cas9. Browse the full kinome gRNA library at http://www.addgene.org/pooled-library/broadgpp-human-kinome/ or visit http://www.broadinstitute.org/rnai/public/ for detailed protocols and information.
How to cite: MAST1 gRNA (BRDN0001145937) was a gift from John Doench & David Root (Addgene plasmid # 76122 ; http://n2t.net/addgene:76122 ; RRID:Addgene_76122)
