[The description below was written by a language model from this plasmid's Addgene catalogue record and pLannotate feature annotations shown in this document.]
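Description:
MAST1 gRNA (BRDN0001145937) is a third-generation lentiviral CRISPR guide plasmid built on the lentiGuide-Puro backbone and designed to direct Streptococcus pyogenes Cas9 to the human MAST1 gene (designed against the NM_014975.2 reference transcript). In bacteria it is maintained as a high-copy plasmid through a ColE1/pUC-type origin and selected with ampicillin via the β-lactamase gene. The backbone also carries an f1 origin, an SV40 origin and polyadenylation signal, and remnants of lac and T7/T3 cloning-vector sequences.

The lentiviral transfer cassette begins with an RSV promoter fused to a truncated HIV-1 5' LTR, which makes genomic RNA production in packaging cells independent of Tat. This is followed by the Ψ packaging signal with a partial gag sequence and the Rev response element for nuclear export of the unspliced genome. Within the provirus, a human U6 RNA polymerase III promoter drives the MAST1-specific spacer joined to the SpCas9 gRNA scaffold, with a cPPT/CTS element just downstream to aid nuclear import. A separate EF-1α promoter with its intron A expresses puromycin N-acetyltransferase, so transduced mammalian cells can be selected with puromycin. A WPRE enhances transcript expression, and the ΔU3 self-inactivating 3' LTR disables LTR promoter activity after integration.

The plasmid does not encode Cas9, so it is intended for use alongside a separate Cas9 lentivirus or in cells that already express Cas9. It is one of a set of guides from a human kinome gRNA library and is suited to knockout of MAST1 in individual or pooled experiments.
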