Features (pLannotate 1.2.2; 29 found; start..end, strand, type, name):
     14..80      +  CDS            small t antigen (fragment): SV40 (simian virus 40) small t antigen
    106..317     +  promoter       EF-1α core promoter: core promoter for human elongation factor EF-1α
    318..1256    +  intron         EF-1α intron A: intron upstream of the start codon of human EF-1α
   1278..1877    +  CDS            PuroR (fragment): puromycin N-acetyltransferase; pac from Streptomyces; confers resistance to puromycin
   1893..2481    +  misc_feature   WPRE: woodchuck hepatitis virus posttranscriptional regulatory element
   2532..2551    +  misc_feature   cPPT/CTS (fragment): central polypurine tract and central termination sequence of HIV-1
   2553..2786    +  LTR            3' LTR (ΔU3): self-inactivating 3' long terminal repeat (LTR) from HIV-1
   2864..2985    +  polyA_signal   SV40 poly(A) signal: SV40 polyadenylation signal
   3025..3160    +  rep_origin     SV40 ori: SV40 origin of replication
   3181..3199    -  promoter       T7 promoter: promoter for bacteriophage T7 RNA polymerase
   3207..3362    +  CDS            lacZα (fragment): LacZα fragment of β-galactosidase; lacZ fragment
   3367..3795    +  rep_origin     f1 ori (sequence partly withheld): f1 bacteriophage origin of replication; arrow indicates direction of (+) strand synthesis
   3848..3952    +  promoter       AmpR promoter: bla
   3953..4813    +  CDS            AmpR: β-lactamase; bla; confers resistance to ampicillin, carbenicillin, and related antibiotics
   4984..5572    +  rep_origin     ori: high-copy-number ColE1/pMB1/pBR322/pUC origin of replication
   5755..5847    +  CDS            lacI (fragment): lac repressor; lacI; The lac repressor binds to the lac operator to inhibit transcription in E. coli. This inhibition can be relieved by adding lactose or isopropyl-β-D-thiogalactopyranoside (IPTG).
   5860..5881    +  protein_bind   CAP binding site: CAP binding activates transcription in the presence of cAMP. E. coli catabolite activator protein
   5896..5926    +  promoter       lac promoter: promoter for the E. coli lac operon
   5934..5950    +  protein_bind   lac operator: The lac repressor binds to the lac operator to inhibit transcription in E. coli. This inhibition can be relieved by adding lactose or isopropyl-β-D-thiogalactopyranoside (IPTG). lac repressor encoded by lacI
   5995..6013    +  promoter       T3 promoter: promoter for bacteriophage T3 RNA polymerase
   6041..6267    +  promoter       RSV promoter: Rous sarcoma virus enhancer/promoter
   6268..6448    +  LTR            5' LTR (truncated): truncated 5' long terminal repeat (LTR) from HIV-1
   6495..6620    +  misc_feature   HIV-1 Ψ: packaging signal of human immunodeficiency virus type 1
   6604..6967    +  CDS            HIV-1 gag (fragment): gag protein from human immunodeficiency virus 1; gag
   7113..7346    +  misc_feature   RRE: The Rev response element (RRE) of HIV-1 allows for Rev-dependent mRNA export from the nucleus to the cytoplasm.
   7723..7749    +  CDS            Rev (fragment): human immunodeficiency virus 1 (HIV-1) Rev protein; rev; enhances nuclear export of unspliced and incompletely spliced viral mRNAs
   7753..7993    +  promoter       U6 promoter: RNA polymerase III promoter for human U6 snRNA
   8023..8098    +  misc_RNA       gRNA scaffold: guide RNA scaffold for the Streptococcus pyogenes CRISPR/Cas9 system
   8154..8271    +  misc_feature   cPPT/CTS: central polypurine tract and central termination sequence of HIV-1
>Addgene plasmid #76122 | MAST1 gRNA (BRDN0001145937) | addgene full sequence | sequence record 185228 | Addgene Assembled Sequence
CCCGGGTGCAAAGATGGATAAAGTTTTAAACAGAGAGGAATCTTTGCAGCTAATGGACCTTCTAGGTCTT
GAAAGGAGTGGGAATTGGCTCCGGTGCCCGTCAGTGGGCAGAGCGCACATCGCCCACAGTCCCCGAGAAG
TTGGGGGGAGGGGTCGGCAATTGATCCGGTGCCTAGAGAAGGTGGCGCGGGGTAAACTGGGAAAGTGATG
TCGTGTACTGGCTCCGCCTTTTTCCCGAGGGTGGGGGAGAACCGTATATAAGTGCAGTAGTCGCCGTGAA
CGTTCTTTTTCGCAACGGGTTTGCCGCCAGAACACAGGTAAGTGCCGTGTGTGGTTCCCGCGGGCCTGGC
CTCTTTACGGGTTATGGCCCTTGCGTGCCTTGAATTACTTCCACCTGGCTGCAGTACGTGATTCTTGATC
CCGAGCTTCGGGTTGGAAGTGGGTGGGAGAGTTCGAGGCCTTGCGCTTAAGGAGCCCCTTCGCCTCGTGC
TTGAGTTGAGGCCTGGCCTGGGCGCTGGGGCCGCCGCGTGCGAATCTGGTGGCACCTTCGCGCCTGTCTC
GCTGCTTTCGATAAGTCTCTAGCCATTTAAAATTTTTGATGACCTGCTGCGACGCTTTTTTTCTGGCAAG
ATAGTCTTGTAAATGCGGGCCAAGATCTGCACACTGGTATTTCGGTTTTTGGGGCCGCGGGCGGCGACGG
GGCCCGTGCGTCCCAGCGCACATGTTCGGCGAGGCGGGGCCTGCGAGCGCGGCCACCGAGAATCGGACGG
GGGTAGTCTCAAGCTGGCCGGCCTGCTCTGGTGCCTGGCCTCGCGCCGCCGTGTATCGCCCCGCCCTGGG
CGGCAAGGCTGGCCCGGTCGGCACCAGTTGCGTGAGCGGAAAGATGGCCGCTTCCCGGCCCTGCTGCAGG
GAGCTCAAAATGGAGGACGCGGCGCTCGGGAGAGCGGGCGGGTGAGTCACCCACACAAAGGAAAAGGGCC
TTTCCGTCCTCAGCCGTCGCTTCATGTGACTCCACGGAGTACCGGGCGCCGTCCAGGCACCTCGATTAGT
TCTCGAGCTTTTGGAGTACGTCGTCTTTAGGTTGGGGGGAGGGGTTTTATGCGATGGAGTTTCCCCACAC
TGAGTGGGTGGAGACTGAAGTTAGGCCAGCTTGGCACTTGATGTAATTCTCCTTGGAATTTGCCCTTTTT
GAGTTTGGATCTTGGTTCATTCTCAAGCCTCAGACAGTGGTTCAAAGTTTTTTTCTTCCATTTCAGGTGT
CGTGACGTACGGCCACCATGACCGAGTACAAGCCCACGGTGCGCCTCGCCACCCGCGACGACGTCCCCAG
GGCCGTACGCACCCTCGCCGCCGCGTTCGCCGACTACCCCGCCACGCGCCACACCGTCGATCCGGACCGC
CACATCGAGCGGGTCACCGAGCTGCAAGAACTCTTCCTCACGCGCGTCGGGCTCGACATCGGCAAGGTGT
GGGTCGCGGACGACGGCGCCGCCGTGGCGGTCTGGACCACGCCGGAGAGCGTCGAAGCGGGGGCGGTGTT
CGCCGAGATCGGCCCGCGCATGGCCGAGTTGAGCGGTTCCCGGCTGGCCGCGCAGCAACAGATGGAAGGC
CTCCTGGCGCCGCACCGGCCCAAGGAGCCCGCGTGGTTCCTGGCCACCGTCGGAGTCTCGCCCGACCACC
AGGGCAAGGGTCTGGGCAGCGCCGTCGTGCTCCCCGGAGTGGAGGCGGCCGAGCGCGCCGGGGTGCCCGC
CTTCCTGGAGACCTCCGCGCCCCGCAACCTCCCCTTCTACGAGCGGCTCGGCTTCACCGTCACCGCCGAC
GTCGAGGTGCCCGAAGGACCGCGCACCTGGTGCATGACCCGCAAGCCCGGTGCCTGAACGCGTTAAGTCG
ACAATCAACCTCTGGATTACAAAATTTGTGAAAGATTGACTGGTATTCTTAACTATGTTGCTCCTTTTAC
GCTATGTGGATACGCTGCTTTAATGCCTTTGTATCATGCTATTGCTTCCCGTATGGCTTTCATTTTCTCC
TCCTTGTATAAATCCTGGTTGCTGTCTCTTTATGAGGAGTTGTGGCCCGTTGTCAGGCAACGTGGCGTGG
TGTGCACTGTGTTTGCTGACGCAACCCCCACTGGTTGGGGCATTGCCACCACCTGTCAGCTCCTTTCCGG
GACTTTCGCTTTCCCCCTCCCTATTGCCACGGCGGAACTCATCGCCGCCTGCCTTGCCCGCTGCTGGACA
GGGGCTCGGCTGTTGGGCACTGACAATTCCGTGGTGTTGTCGGGGAAATCATCGTCCTTTCCTTGGCTGC
TCGCCTGTGTTGCCACCTGGATTCTGCGCGGGACGTCCTTCTGCTACGTCCCTTCGGCCCTCAATCCAGC
GGACCTTCCTTCCCGCGGCCTGCTGCCGGCTCTGCGGCCTCTTCCGCGTCTTCGCCTTCGCCCTCAGACG
AGTCGGATCTCCCTTTGGGCCGCCTCCCCGCGTCGACTTTAAGACCAATGACTTACAAGGCAGCTGTAGA
TCTTAGCCACTTTTTAAAAGAAAAGGGGGGACTGGAAGGGCTAATTCACTCCCAACGAAGACAAGATCTG
CTTTTTGCTTGTACTGGGTCTCTCTGGTTAGACCAGATCTGAGCCTGGGAGCTCTCTGGCTAACTAGGGA
ACCCACTGCTTAAGCCTCAATAAAGCTTGCCTTGAGTGCTTCAAGTAGTGTGTGCCCGTCTGTTGTGTGA
CTCTGGTAACTAGAGATCCCTCAGACCCTTTTAGTCAGTGTGGAAAATCTCTAGCAGTACGTATAGTAGT
TCATGTCATCTTATTATTCAGTATTTATAACTTGCAAAGAAATGAATATCAGAGAGTGAGAGGAACTTGT
TTATTGCAGCTTATAATGGTTACAAATAAAGCAATAGCATCACAAATTTCACAAATAAAGCATTTTTTTC
ACTGCATTCTAGTTGTGGTTTGTCCAAACTCATCAATGTATCTTATCATGTCTGGCTCTAGCTATCCCGC
CCCTAACTCCGCCCATCCCGCCCCTAACTCCGCCCAGTTCCGCCCATTCTCCGCCCCATGGCTGACTAAT
TTTTTTTATTTATGCAGAGGCCGAGGCCGCCTCGGCCTCTGAGCTATTCCAGAAGTAGTGAGGAGGCTTT
TTTGGAGGCCTAGGGACGTACCCAATTCGCCCTATAGTGAGTCGTATTACGCGCGCTCACTGGCCGTCGT
TTTACAACGTCGTGACTGGGAAAACCCTGGCGTTACCCAACTTAATCGCCTTGCAGCACATCCCCCTTTC
GCCAGCTGGCGTAATAGCGAAGAGGCCCGCACCGATCGCCCTTCCCAACAGTTGCGCAGCCTGAATGGCG
AATGGG
[124 nt withheld, positions 3367-3490]
C
[91 nt withheld, positions 3492-3582]
A
[49 nt withheld, positions 3584-3632]
CCTTTGACGTTGGAGTCCACGTTCTTT
[37 nt withheld, positions 3660-3696]
ACCCTATCTCGGTCTATTCTTTTGATTTATAAGGGATTTTGCCGATTTCGGCCTATTGGTTAAAAAATGA
GCTGATTTAACAAAAATTTAACGCGAATTTTAACAAAATATTAACGCTTACAATTTAGGTGGCACTTTTC
GGGGAAATGTGCGCGGAACCCCTATTTGTTTATTTTTCTAAATACATTCAAATATGTATCCGCTCATGAG
ACAATAACCCTGATAAATGCTTCAATAATATTGAAAAAGGAAGAGTATGAGTATTCAACATTTCCGTGTC
GCCCTTATTCCCTTTTTTGCGGCATTTTGCCTTCCTGTTTTTGCTCACCCAGAAACGCTGGTGAAAGTAA
AAGATGCTGAAGATCAGTTGGGTGCACGAGTGGGTTACATCGAACTGGATCTCAACAGCGGTAAGATCCT
TGAGAGTTTTCGCCCCGAAGAACGTTTTCCAATGATGAGCACTTTTAAAGTTCTGCTATGTGGCGCGGTA
TTATCCCGTATTGACGCCGGGCAAGAGCAACTCGGTCGCCGCATACACTATTCTCAGAATGACTTGGTTG
AGTACTCACCAGTCACAGAAAAGCATCTTACGGATGGCATGACAGTAAGAGAATTATGCAGTGCTGCCAT
AACCATGAGTGATAACACTGCGGCCAACTTACTTCTGACAACGATCGGAGGACCGAAGGAGCTAACCGCT
TTTTTGCACAACATGGGGGATCATGTAACTCGCCTTGATCGTTGGGAACCGGAGCTGAATGAAGCCATAC
CAAACGACGAGCGTGACACCACGATGCCTGTAGCAATGGCAACAACGTTGCGCAAACTATTAACTGGCGA
ACTACTTACTCTAGCTTCCCGGCAACAATTAATAGACTGGATGGAGGCGGATAAAGTTGCAGGACCACTT
CTGCGCTCGGCCCTTCCGGCTGGCTGGTTTATTGCTGATAAATCTGGAGCCGGTGAGCGTGGGTCTCGCG
GTATCATTGCAGCACTGGGGCCAGATGGTAAGCCCTCCCGTATCGTAGTTATCTACACGACGGGGAGTCA
GGCAACTATGGATGAACGAAATAGACAGATCGCTGAGATAGGTGCCTCACTGATTAAGCATTGGTAACTG
TCAGACCAAGTTTACTCATATATACTTTAGATTGATTTAAAACTTCATTTTTAATTTAAAAGGATCTAGG
TGAAGATCCTTTTTGATAATCTCATGACCAAAATCCCTTAACGTGAGTTTTCGTTCCACTGAGCGTCAGA
CCCCGTAGAAAAGATCAAAGGATCTTCTTGAGATCCTTTTTTTCTGCGCGTAATCTGCTGCTTGCAAACA
AAAAAACCACCGCTACCAGCGGTGGTTTGTTTGCCGGATCAAGAGCTACCAACTCTTTTTCCGAAGGTAA
CTGGCTTCAGCAGAGCGCAGATACCAAATACTGTTCTTCTAGTGTAGCCGTAGTTAGGCCACCACTTCAA
GAACTCTGTAGCACCGCCTACATACCTCGCTCTGCTAATCCTGTTACCAGTGGCTGCTGCCAGTGGCGAT
AAGTCGTGTCTTACCGGGTTGGACTCAAGACGATAGTTACCGGATAAGGCGCAGCGGTCGGGCTGAACGG
GGGGTTCGTGCACACAGCCCAGCTTGGAGCGAACGACCTACACCGAACTGAGATACCTACAGCGTGAGCT
ATGAGAAAGCGCCACGCTTCCCGAAGGGAGAAAGGCGGACAGGTATCCGGTAAGCGGCAGGGTCGGAACA
GGAGAGCGCACGAGGGAGCTTCCAGGGGGAAACGCCTGGTATCTTTATAGTCCTGTCGGGTTTCGCCACC
TCTGACTTGAGCGTCGATTTTTGTGATGCTCGTCAGGGGGGCGGAGCCTATGGAAAAACGCCAGCAACGC
GGCCTTTTTACGGTTCCTGGCCTTTTGCTGGCCTTTTGCTCACATGTTCTTTCCTGCGTTATCCCCTGAT
TCTGTGGATAACCGTATTACCGCCTTTGAGTGAGCTGATACCGCTCGCCGCAGCCGAACGACCGAGCGCA
GCGAGTCAGTGAGCGAGGAAGCGGAAGAGCGCCCAATACGCAAACCGCCTCTCCCCGCGCGTTGGCCGAT
TCATTAATGCAGCTGGCACGACAGGTTTCCCGACTGGAAAGCGGGCAGTGAGCGCAACGCAATTAATGTG
AGTTAGCTCACTCATTAGGCACCCCAGGCTTTACACTTTATGCTTCCGGCTCGTATGTTGTGTGGAATTG
TGAGCGGATAACAATTTCACACAGGAAACAGCTATGACCATGATTACGCCAAGCGCGCAATTAACCCTCA
CTAAAGGGAACAAAAGCTGGAGCTGCAAGCTTAATGTAGTCTTATGCAATACTCTTGTAGTCTTGCAACA
TGGTAACGATGAGTTAGCAACATGCCTTACAAGGAGAGAAAAAGCACCGTGCATGCCGATTGGTGGAAGT
AAGGTGGTACGATCGTGCCTTATTAGGAAGGCAACAGACGGGTCTGACATGGATTGGACGAACCACTGAA
TTGCCGCATTGCAGAGATATTGTATTTAAGTGCCTAGCTCGATACATAAACGGGTCTCTCTGGTTAGACC
AGATCTGAGCCTGGGAGCTCTCTGGCTAACTAGGGAACCCACTGCTTAAGCCTCAATAAAGCTTGCCTTG
AGTGCTTCAAGTAGTGTGTGCCCGTCTGTTGTGTGACTCTGGTAACTAGAGATCCCTCAGACCCTTTTAG
TCAGTGTGGAAAATCTCTAGCAGTGGCGCCCGAACAGGGACTTGAAAGCGAAAGGGAAACCAGAGGAGCT
CTCTCGACGCAGGACTCGGCTTGCTGAAGCGCGCACGGCAAGAGGCGAGGGGCGGCGACTGGTGAGTACG
CCAAAAATTTTGACTAGCGGAGGCTAGAAGGAGAGAGATGGGTGCGAGAGCGTCAGTATTAAGCGGGGGA
GAATTAGATCGCGATGGGAAAAAATTCGGTTAAGGCCAGGGGGAAAGAAAAAATATAAATTAAAACATAT
AGTATGGGCAAGCAGGGAGCTAGAACGATTCGCAGTTAATCCTGGCCTGTTAGAAACATCAGAAGGCTGT
AGACAAATACTGGGACAGCTACAACCATCCCTTCAGACAGGATCAGAAGAACTTAGATCATTATATAATA
CAGTAGCAACCCTCTATTGTGTGCATCAAAGGATAGAGATAAAAGACACCAAGGAAGCTTTAGACAAGAT
AGAGGAAGAGCAAAACAAAAGTAAGACCACCGCACAGCAAGCGGCCGCTGATCTTCAGACCTGGAGGAGG
AGATATGAGGGACAATTGGAGAAGTGAATTATATAAATATAAAGTAGTAAAAATTGAACCATTAGGAGTA
GCACCCACCAAGGCAAAGAGAAGAGTGGTGCAGAGAGAAAAAAGAGCAGTGGGAATAGGAGCTTTGTTCC
TTGGGTTCTTGGGAGCAGCAGGAAGCACTATGGGCGCAGCGTCAATGACGCTGACGGTACAGGCCAGACA
ATTATTGTCTGGTATAGTGCAGCAGCAGAACAATTTGCTGAGGGCTATTGAGGCGCAACAGCATCTGTTG
CAACTCACAGTCTGGGGCATCAAGCAGCTCCAGGCAAGAATCCTGGCTGTGGAAAGATACCTAAAGGATC
AACAGCTCCTGGGGATTTGGGGTTGCTCTGGAAAACTCATTTGCACCACTGCTGTGCCTTGGAATGCTAG
TTGGAGTAATAAATCTCTGGAACAGATTTGGAATCACACGACCTGGATGGAGTGGGACAGAGAAATTAAC
AATTACACAAGCTTAATACACTCCTTAATTGAAGAATCGCAAAACCAGCAAGAAAAGAATGAACAAGAAT
TATTGGAATTAGATAAATGGGCAAGTTTGTGGAATTGGTTTAACATAACAAATTGGCTGTGGTATATAAA
ATTATTCATAATGATAGTAGGAGGCTTGGTAGGTTTAAGAATAGTTTTTGCTGTACTTTCTATAGTGAAT
AGAGTTAGGCAGGGATATTCACCATTATCGTTTCAGACCCACCTCCCAACCCCGAGGGGACCCAGAGAGG
GCCTATTTCCCATGATTCCTTCATATTTGCATATACGATACAAGGCTGTTAGAGAGATAATTAGAATTAA
TTTGACTGTAAACACAAAGATATTAGTACAAAATACGTGACGTAGAAAGTAATAATTTCTTGGGTAGTTT
GCAGTTTTAAAATTATGTTTTAAAATGGACTATCATATGCTTACCGTAACTTGAAAGTATTTCGATTTCT
TGGCTTTATATATCTTGTGGAAAGGACGAAACACCGTGGTGCCATAGCCAGATGAAGTTTTAGAGCTAGA
AATAGCAAGTTAAAATAAGGCTAGTCCGTTATCAACTTGAAAAAGTGGCACCGAGTCGGTGCTTTTTTAA
GCTTGGCGTAACTAGATCTTGAGACAAATGGCAGTATTCATCCACAATTTTAAAAGAAAAGGGGGGATTG
GGGGGTACAGTGCAGGGGAAAGAATAGTAGACATAATAGCAACAGACATACAAACTAAAGAATTACAAAA
ACAAATTACAAAAATTCAAAATTTTCGGGTTTATTACAGGGACAGCAGAGATCCACTTTGGCGCCGGCTC
GAGGGGG
