>Addgene plasmid #76122 | MAST1 gRNA (BRDN0001145937) | depositor partial sequence | sequence record 143582 | Target Sequence
TGGTGCCATAGCCAGATGAA
