>Addgene plasmid #76122 | MAST1 gRNA (BRDN0001145937) | addgene partial sequence | sequence record 185227 | hU6-F
AGAAAGTAATAATTTCTTGGGTAGTTTGCAGTTTTAAAATTATGTTTTAAAATGGACTATCATATGCTTA
CCGTAACTTGAAAGTATTTCGATTTCTTGGCTTTATATATCTTGTGGAAAGGACGAAACACCGTGGTGCC
ATAGCCAGATGAAGTTTTAGAGCTAGAAATAGCAAGTTAAAATAAGGCTAGTCCGTTATCAACTTGAAAA
AGTGGCACCGAGTCGGTGCTTTTTTAAGCTTGGCGTAACTAGATCTTGAGACAAATGGCAGTATTCATCC
ACAATTTTAAAAGAAAAGGGGGGATTGGGGGGTACAGTGCAGGGGAAAGAATAGTAGACATAATAGCAAC
AGACATACAAACTAAAGAATTACAAAAACAAATTACAAAAATTCAAAATTTTCGGGTTTATTACAGGGAC
AGCAGAGATCCACTTTGGCGCCGGCTCGAGGGGGCCCGGGTGCAAAGATGGATAAAGTTTTAAACAGAGA
GGAATCTTTGCAGCTAATGGACCTTCTAGGTCTTGAAAGGAGTGGGAATTGGCTCCGGTGCCCGTCAGTG
GGCAGAGCGC
